Addgene plasmid #75536: RPS6KA6 gRNA (BRDN0001147921)
Purpose: 3rd generation lentiviral gRNA plasmid targeting human RPS6KA6
Depositing lab: John Doench & David Root. Depositing organization: Broad Institute. Publication: Optimized sgRNA design to maximize activity and minimize off-target effects of CRISPR-Cas9. Doench JG, Fusi N, Sullender M, Hegde M, Vaimberg EW, Donovan KF, Smith I, Tothova Z, Wilen C, Orchard R, Virgin HW, Listgarten J, Root DE. Nat Biotechnol. 2016 Jan 18. doi: 10.1038/nbt.3437. PubMed 26780180.
Backbone
  Vector backbone: lentiGuide-Puro
  Backbone manufacturer: Zhang Lab (Addgene plasmid # 52963)
  Vector type: Mammalian Expression, Lentiviral, CRISPR
  Selectable markers: Puromycin
Growth in bacteria
  Bacterial resistance: Ampicillin, 100 μg/mL
  Growth temperature: 37°C
  Growth strain: DH5alpha
  Copy number: High Copy
Gene/Insert
  Gene/Insert name: RPS6KA6 (alt names: RPS6KA6; NM_014496.4)
  gRNA/shRNA sequence: CCTGAAGTAGTAAATAGGAG
  Species: H. sapiens (human)
  Entrez Gene: RPS6KA6 (a.k.a. PP90RSK4, RSK-4, RSK4, S6K-alpha-6, p90RSK6)
  Promoter: hU6
  Cloning method: Unknown
  Sequencing primers: 5′ U6-F; 3′ pS2-R
Terms and licenses: Academic/Nonprofit Terms; Industry Terms: Not Available to Industry
Depositor comments: The gRNA was designed to target the following Genbank reference sequence(s): NM_014496.4. Note that this plasmid does NOT contain Cas9. It should be used in conjunction with lentiCas9-Blast (Addgene #52962) or otherwise with cell lines already expressing Cas9. Browse the full kinome gRNA library at http://www.addgene.org/pooled-library/broadgpp-human-kinome/ or visit http://www.broadinstitute.org/rnai/public/ for detailed protocols and information.
How to cite: RPS6KA6 gRNA (BRDN0001147921) was a gift from John Doench & David Root (Addgene plasmid # 75536 ; http://n2t.net/addgene:75536 ; RRID:Addgene_75536)
