[The description below was written by a language model from this plasmid's Addgene catalogue record and pLannotate feature annotations shown in this document.]
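Description:
RPS6KA6 gRNA (BRDN0001147921) is a third-generation lentiviral CRISPR guide plasmid built on the lentiGuide-Puro backbone. It carries a single guide RNA directed against human RPS6KA6 (also known as RSK4, a p90 ribosomal S6 kinase family member), designed against the NM_014496.4 reference transcript. In bacteria it is maintained at high copy through a ColE1/pUC-type origin and selected with ampicillin via the β-lactamase gene. The backbone also retains an f1 origin, an SV40 origin and poly(A) signal, and remnants of a lac/T7/T3 cloning region.

The viral cassette runs from an RSV promoter fused to a truncated HIV-1 5' LTR, which makes genomic RNA production in packaging cells Tat-independent. It continues through the Ψ packaging signal with a partial gag sequence, the Rev response element and a cPPT/CTS, and ends at a self-inactivating ΔU3 3' LTR. Two expression units sit within this region. A human U6 RNA polymerase III promoter drives the targeting spacer joined to the Streptococcus pyogenes Cas9 guide scaffold. An EF-1α core promoter with its intron A drives puromycin N-acetyltransferase for selection of transduced mammalian cells, followed by a WPRE to enhance transcript expression.

The plasmid does not encode Cas9, so it is meant to be paired with a separate Cas9 lentivirus such as lentiCas9-Blast or used in cells that already express Cas9. In that setting it directs cleavage and knockout of RPS6KA6. It belongs to a human kinome gRNA collection generated with optimized sgRNA design rules intended to maximize on-target activity and minimize off-target effects.
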