Features (pLannotate 1.2.2; 29 found; start..end, strand, type, name):
     14..80      +  CDS            small t antigen (fragment): SV40 (simian virus 40) small t antigen
    106..317     +  promoter       EF-1α core promoter: core promoter for human elongation factor EF-1α
    318..1256    +  intron         EF-1α intron A: intron upstream of the start codon of human EF-1α
   1278..1877    +  CDS            PuroR (fragment): puromycin N-acetyltransferase; pac from Streptomyces; confers resistance to puromycin
   1893..2481    +  misc_feature   WPRE: woodchuck hepatitis virus posttranscriptional regulatory element
   2532..2551    +  misc_feature   cPPT/CTS (fragment): central polypurine tract and central termination sequence of HIV-1
   2553..2786    +  LTR            3' LTR (ΔU3): self-inactivating 3' long terminal repeat (LTR) from HIV-1
   2864..2985    +  polyA_signal   SV40 poly(A) signal: SV40 polyadenylation signal
   3025..3160    +  rep_origin     SV40 ori: SV40 origin of replication
   3181..3199    -  promoter       T7 promoter: promoter for bacteriophage T7 RNA polymerase
   3207..3362    +  CDS            lacZα (fragment): LacZα fragment of β-galactosidase; lacZ fragment
   3367..3795    +  rep_origin     f1 ori (sequence partly withheld): f1 bacteriophage origin of replication; arrow indicates direction of (+) strand synthesis
   3848..3952    +  promoter       AmpR promoter: bla
   3953..4813    +  CDS            AmpR: β-lactamase; bla; confers resistance to ampicillin, carbenicillin, and related antibiotics
   4984..5572    +  rep_origin     ori: high-copy-number ColE1/pMB1/pBR322/pUC origin of replication
   5755..5847    +  CDS            lacI (fragment): lac repressor; lacI; The lac repressor binds to the lac operator to inhibit transcription in E. coli. This inhibition can be relieved by adding lactose or isopropyl-β-D-thiogalactopyranoside (IPTG).
   5860..5881    +  protein_bind   CAP binding site: CAP binding activates transcription in the presence of cAMP. E. coli catabolite activator protein
   5896..5926    +  promoter       lac promoter: promoter for the E. coli lac operon
   5934..5950    +  protein_bind   lac operator: The lac repressor binds to the lac operator to inhibit transcription in E. coli. This inhibition can be relieved by adding lactose or isopropyl-β-D-thiogalactopyranoside (IPTG). lac repressor encoded by lacI
   5995..6013    +  promoter       T3 promoter: promoter for bacteriophage T3 RNA polymerase
   6041..6267    +  promoter       RSV promoter: Rous sarcoma virus enhancer/promoter
   6268..6448    +  LTR            5' LTR (truncated): truncated 5' long terminal repeat (LTR) from HIV-1
   6495..6620    +  misc_feature   HIV-1 Ψ: packaging signal of human immunodeficiency virus type 1
   6604..6967    +  CDS            HIV-1 gag (fragment): gag protein from human immunodeficiency virus 1; gag
   7113..7346    +  misc_feature   RRE: The Rev response element (RRE) of HIV-1 allows for Rev-dependent mRNA export from the nucleus to the cytoplasm.
   7723..7749    +  CDS            Rev (fragment): human immunodeficiency virus 1 (HIV-1) Rev protein; rev; enhances nuclear export of unspliced and incompletely spliced viral mRNAs
   7753..7993    +  promoter       U6 promoter: RNA polymerase III promoter for human U6 snRNA
   8023..8098    +  misc_RNA       gRNA scaffold: guide RNA scaffold for the Streptococcus pyogenes CRISPR/Cas9 system
   8154..8271    +  misc_feature   cPPT/CTS: central polypurine tract and central termination sequence of HIV-1
>Addgene plasmid #75536 | RPS6KA6 gRNA (BRDN0001147921) | addgene full sequence | sequence record 184076 | Addgene Assembled Sequence
CCCGGGTGCAAAGATGGATAAAGTTTTAAACAGAGAGGAATCTTTGCAGCTAATGGACCTTCTAGGTCTT
GAAAGGAGTGGGAATTGGCTCCGGTGCCCGTCAGTGGGCAGAGCGCACATCGCCCACAGTCCCCGAGAAG
TTGGGGGGAGGGGTCGGCAATTGATCCGGTGCCTAGAGAAGGTGGCGCGGGGTAAACTGGGAAAGTGATG
TCGTGTACTGGCTCCGCCTTTTTCCCGAGGGTGGGGGAGAACCGTATATAAGTGCAGTAGTCGCCGTGAA
CGTTCTTTTTCGCAACGGGTTTGCCGCCAGAACACAGGTAAGTGCCGTGTGTGGTTCCCGCGGGCCTGGC
CTCTTTACGGGTTATGGCCCTTGCGTGCCTTGAATTACTTCCACCTGGCTGCAGTACGTGATTCTTGATC
CCGAGCTTCGGGTTGGAAGTGGGTGGGAGAGTTCGAGGCCTTGCGCTTAAGGAGCCCCTTCGCCTCGTGC
TTGAGTTGAGGCCTGGCCTGGGCGCTGGGGCCGCCGCGTGCGAATCTGGTGGCACCTTCGCGCCTGTCTC
GCTGCTTTCGATAAGTCTCTAGCCATTTAAAATTTTTGATGACCTGCTGCGACGCTTTTTTTCTGGCAAG
ATAGTCTTGTAAATGCGGGCCAAGATCTGCACACTGGTATTTCGGTTTTTGGGGCCGCGGGCGGCGACGG
GGCCCGTGCGTCCCAGCGCACATGTTCGGCGAGGCGGGGCCTGCGAGCGCGGCCACCGAGAATCGGACGG
GGGTAGTCTCAAGCTGGCCGGCCTGCTCTGGTGCCTGGCCTCGCGCCGCCGTGTATCGCCCCGCCCTGGG
CGGCAAGGCTGGCCCGGTCGGCACCAGTTGCGTGAGCGGAAAGATGGCCGCTTCCCGGCCCTGCTGCAGG
GAGCTCAAAATGGAGGACGCGGCGCTCGGGAGAGCGGGCGGGTGAGTCACCCACACAAAGGAAAAGGGCC
TTTCCGTCCTCAGCCGTCGCTTCATGTGACTCCACGGAGTACCGGGCGCCGTCCAGGCACCTCGATTAGT
TCTCGAGCTTTTGGAGTACGTCGTCTTTAGGTTGGGGGGAGGGGTTTTATGCGATGGAGTTTCCCCACAC
TGAGTGGGTGGAGACTGAAGTTAGGCCAGCTTGGCACTTGATGTAATTCTCCTTGGAATTTGCCCTTTTT
GAGTTTGGATCTTGGTTCATTCTCAAGCCTCAGACAGTGGTTCAAAGTTTTTTTCTTCCATTTCAGGTGT
CGTGACGTACGGCCACCATGACCGAGTACAAGCCCACGGTGCGCCTCGCCACCCGCGACGACGTCCCCAG
GGCCGTACGCACCCTCGCCGCCGCGTTCGCCGACTACCCCGCCACGCGCCACACCGTCGATCCGGACCGC
CACATCGAGCGGGTCACCGAGCTGCAAGAACTCTTCCTCACGCGCGTCGGGCTCGACATCGGCAAGGTGT
GGGTCGCGGACGACGGCGCCGCCGTGGCGGTCTGGACCACGCCGGAGAGCGTCGAAGCGGGGGCGGTGTT
CGCCGAGATCGGCCCGCGCATGGCCGAGTTGAGCGGTTCCCGGCTGGCCGCGCAGCAACAGATGGAAGGC
CTCCTGGCGCCGCACCGGCCCAAGGAGCCCGCGTGGTTCCTGGCCACCGTCGGAGTCTCGCCCGACCACC
AGGGCAAGGGTCTGGGCAGCGCCGTCGTGCTCCCCGGAGTGGAGGCGGCCGAGCGCGCCGGGGTGCCCGC
CTTCCTGGAGACCTCCGCGCCCCGCAACCTCCCCTTCTACGAGCGGCTCGGCTTCACCGTCACCGCCGAC
GTCGAGGTGCCCGAAGGACCGCGCACCTGGTGCATGACCCGCAAGCCCGGTGCCTGAACGCGTTAAGTCG
ACAATCAACCTCTGGATTACAAAATTTGTGAAAGATTGACTGGTATTCTTAACTATGTTGCTCCTTTTAC
GCTATGTGGATACGCTGCTTTAATGCCTTTGTATCATGCTATTGCTTCCCGTATGGCTTTCATTTTCTCC
TCCTTGTATAAATCCTGGTTGCTGTCTCTTTATGAGGAGTTGTGGCCCGTTGTCAGGCAACGTGGCGTGG
TGTGCACTGTGTTTGCTGACGCAACCCCCACTGGTTGGGGCATTGCCACCACCTGTCAGCTCCTTTCCGG
GACTTTCGCTTTCCCCCTCCCTATTGCCACGGCGGAACTCATCGCCGCCTGCCTTGCCCGCTGCTGGACA
GGGGCTCGGCTGTTGGGCACTGACAATTCCGTGGTGTTGTCGGGGAAATCATCGTCCTTTCCTTGGCTGC
TCGCCTGTGTTGCCACCTGGATTCTGCGCGGGACGTCCTTCTGCTACGTCCCTTCGGCCCTCAATCCAGC
GGACCTTCCTTCCCGCGGCCTGCTGCCGGCTCTGCGGCCTCTTCCGCGTCTTCGCCTTCGCCCTCAGACG
AGTCGGATCTCCCTTTGGGCCGCCTCCCCGCGTCGACTTTAAGACCAATGACTTACAAGGCAGCTGTAGA
TCTTAGCCACTTTTTAAAAGAAAAGGGGGGACTGGAAGGGCTAATTCACTCCCAACGAAGACAAGATCTG
CTTTTTGCTTGTACTGGGTCTCTCTGGTTAGACCAGATCTGAGCCTGGGAGCTCTCTGGCTAACTAGGGA
ACCCACTGCTTAAGCCTCAATAAAGCTTGCCTTGAGTGCTTCAAGTAGTGTGTGCCCGTCTGTTGTGTGA
CTCTGGTAACTAGAGATCCCTCAGACCCTTTTAGTCAGTGTGGAAAATCTCTAGCAGTACGTATAGTAGT
TCATGTCATCTTATTATTCAGTATTTATAACTTGCAAAGAAATGAATATCAGAGAGTGAGAGGAACTTGT
TTATTGCAGCTTATAATGGTTACAAATAAAGCAATAGCATCACAAATTTCACAAATAAAGCATTTTTTTC
ACTGCATTCTAGTTGTGGTTTGTCCAAACTCATCAATGTATCTTATCATGTCTGGCTCTAGCTATCCCGC
CCCTAACTCCGCCCATCCCGCCCCTAACTCCGCCCAGTTCCGCCCATTCTCCGCCCCATGGCTGACTAAT
TTTTTTTATTTATGCAGAGGCCGAGGCCGCCTCGGCCTCTGAGCTATTCCAGAAGTAGTGAGGAGGCTTT
TTTGGAGGCCTAGGGACGTACCCAATTCGCCCTATAGTGAGTCGTATTACGCGCGCTCACTGGCCGTCGT
TTTACAACGTCGTGACTGGGAAAACCCTGGCGTTACCCAACTTAATCGCCTTGCAGCACATCCCCCTTTC
GCCAGCTGGCGTAATAGCGAAGAGGCCCGCACCGATCGCCCTTCCCAACAGTTGCGCAGCCTGAATGGCG
AATGGG
[124 nt withheld, positions 3367-3490]
C
[91 nt withheld, positions 3492-3582]
A
[49 nt withheld, positions 3584-3632]
CCTTTGACGTTGGAGTCCACGTTCTTT
[37 nt withheld, positions 3660-3696]
ACCCTATCTCGGTCTATTCTTTTGATTTATAAGGGATTTTGCCGATTTCGGCCTATTGGTTAAAAAATGA
GCTGATTTAACAAAAATTTAACGCGAATTTTAACAAAATATTAACGCTTACAATTTAGGTGGCACTTTTC
GGGGAAATGTGCGCGGAACCCCTATTTGTTTATTTTTCTAAATACATTCAAATATGTATCCGCTCATGAG
ACAATAACCCTGATAAATGCTTCAATAATATTGAAAAAGGAAGAGTATGAGTATTCAACATTTCCGTGTC
GCCCTTATTCCCTTTTTTGCGGCATTTTGCCTTCCTGTTTTTGCTCACCCAGAAACGCTGGTGAAAGTAA
AAGATGCTGAAGATCAGTTGGGTGCACGAGTGGGTTACATCGAACTGGATCTCAACAGCGGTAAGATCCT
TGAGAGTTTTCGCCCCGAAGAACGTTTTCCAATGATGAGCACTTTTAAAGTTCTGCTATGTGGCGCGGTA
TTATCCCGTATTGACGCCGGGCAAGAGCAACTCGGTCGCCGCATACACTATTCTCAGAATGACTTGGTTG
AGTACTCACCAGTCACAGAAAAGCATCTTACGGATGGCATGACAGTAAGAGAATTATGCAGTGCTGCCAT
AACCATGAGTGATAACACTGCGGCCAACTTACTTCTGACAACGATCGGAGGACCGAAGGAGCTAACCGCT
TTTTTGCACAACATGGGGGATCATGTAACTCGCCTTGATCGTTGGGAACCGGAGCTGAATGAAGCCATAC
CAAACGACGAGCGTGACACCACGATGCCTGTAGCAATGGCAACAACGTTGCGCAAACTATTAACTGGCGA
ACTACTTACTCTAGCTTCCCGGCAACAATTAATAGACTGGATGGAGGCGGATAAAGTTGCAGGACCACTT
CTGCGCTCGGCCCTTCCGGCTGGCTGGTTTATTGCTGATAAATCTGGAGCCGGTGAGCGTGGGTCTCGCG
GTATCATTGCAGCACTGGGGCCAGATGGTAAGCCCTCCCGTATCGTAGTTATCTACACGACGGGGAGTCA
GGCAACTATGGATGAACGAAATAGACAGATCGCTGAGATAGGTGCCTCACTGATTAAGCATTGGTAACTG
TCAGACCAAGTTTACTCATATATACTTTAGATTGATTTAAAACTTCATTTTTAATTTAAAAGGATCTAGG
TGAAGATCCTTTTTGATAATCTCATGACCAAAATCCCTTAACGTGAGTTTTCGTTCCACTGAGCGTCAGA
CCCCGTAGAAAAGATCAAAGGATCTTCTTGAGATCCTTTTTTTCTGCGCGTAATCTGCTGCTTGCAAACA
AAAAAACCACCGCTACCAGCGGTGGTTTGTTTGCCGGATCAAGAGCTACCAACTCTTTTTCCGAAGGTAA
CTGGCTTCAGCAGAGCGCAGATACCAAATACTGTTCTTCTAGTGTAGCCGTAGTTAGGCCACCACTTCAA
GAACTCTGTAGCACCGCCTACATACCTCGCTCTGCTAATCCTGTTACCAGTGGCTGCTGCCAGTGGCGAT
AAGTCGTGTCTTACCGGGTTGGACTCAAGACGATAGTTACCGGATAAGGCGCAGCGGTCGGGCTGAACGG
GGGGTTCGTGCACACAGCCCAGCTTGGAGCGAACGACCTACACCGAACTGAGATACCTACAGCGTGAGCT
ATGAGAAAGCGCCACGCTTCCCGAAGGGAGAAAGGCGGACAGGTATCCGGTAAGCGGCAGGGTCGGAACA
GGAGAGCGCACGAGGGAGCTTCCAGGGGGAAACGCCTGGTATCTTTATAGTCCTGTCGGGTTTCGCCACC
TCTGACTTGAGCGTCGATTTTTGTGATGCTCGTCAGGGGGGCGGAGCCTATGGAAAAACGCCAGCAACGC
GGCCTTTTTACGGTTCCTGGCCTTTTGCTGGCCTTTTGCTCACATGTTCTTTCCTGCGTTATCCCCTGAT
TCTGTGGATAACCGTATTACCGCCTTTGAGTGAGCTGATACCGCTCGCCGCAGCCGAACGACCGAGCGCA
GCGAGTCAGTGAGCGAGGAAGCGGAAGAGCGCCCAATACGCAAACCGCCTCTCCCCGCGCGTTGGCCGAT
TCATTAATGCAGCTGGCACGACAGGTTTCCCGACTGGAAAGCGGGCAGTGAGCGCAACGCAATTAATGTG
AGTTAGCTCACTCATTAGGCACCCCAGGCTTTACACTTTATGCTTCCGGCTCGTATGTTGTGTGGAATTG
TGAGCGGATAACAATTTCACACAGGAAACAGCTATGACCATGATTACGCCAAGCGCGCAATTAACCCTCA
CTAAAGGGAACAAAAGCTGGAGCTGCAAGCTTAATGTAGTCTTATGCAATACTCTTGTAGTCTTGCAACA
TGGTAACGATGAGTTAGCAACATGCCTTACAAGGAGAGAAAAAGCACCGTGCATGCCGATTGGTGGAAGT
AAGGTGGTACGATCGTGCCTTATTAGGAAGGCAACAGACGGGTCTGACATGGATTGGACGAACCACTGAA
TTGCCGCATTGCAGAGATATTGTATTTAAGTGCCTAGCTCGATACATAAACGGGTCTCTCTGGTTAGACC
AGATCTGAGCCTGGGAGCTCTCTGGCTAACTAGGGAACCCACTGCTTAAGCCTCAATAAAGCTTGCCTTG
AGTGCTTCAAGTAGTGTGTGCCCGTCTGTTGTGTGACTCTGGTAACTAGAGATCCCTCAGACCCTTTTAG
TCAGTGTGGAAAATCTCTAGCAGTGGCGCCCGAACAGGGACTTGAAAGCGAAAGGGAAACCAGAGGAGCT
CTCTCGACGCAGGACTCGGCTTGCTGAAGCGCGCACGGCAAGAGGCGAGGGGCGGCGACTGGTGAGTACG
CCAAAAATTTTGACTAGCGGAGGCTAGAAGGAGAGAGATGGGTGCGAGAGCGTCAGTATTAAGCGGGGGA
GAATTAGATCGCGATGGGAAAAAATTCGGTTAAGGCCAGGGGGAAAGAAAAAATATAAATTAAAACATAT
AGTATGGGCAAGCAGGGAGCTAGAACGATTCGCAGTTAATCCTGGCCTGTTAGAAACATCAGAAGGCTGT
AGACAAATACTGGGACAGCTACAACCATCCCTTCAGACAGGATCAGAAGAACTTAGATCATTATATAATA
CAGTAGCAACCCTCTATTGTGTGCATCAAAGGATAGAGATAAAAGACACCAAGGAAGCTTTAGACAAGAT
AGAGGAAGAGCAAAACAAAAGTAAGACCACCGCACAGCAAGCGGCCGCTGATCTTCAGACCTGGAGGAGG
AGATATGAGGGACAATTGGAGAAGTGAATTATATAAATATAAAGTAGTAAAAATTGAACCATTAGGAGTA
GCACCCACCAAGGCAAAGAGAAGAGTGGTGCAGAGAGAAAAAAGAGCAGTGGGAATAGGAGCTTTGTTCC
TTGGGTTCTTGGGAGCAGCAGGAAGCACTATGGGCGCAGCGTCAATGACGCTGACGGTACAGGCCAGACA
ATTATTGTCTGGTATAGTGCAGCAGCAGAACAATTTGCTGAGGGCTATTGAGGCGCAACAGCATCTGTTG
CAACTCACAGTCTGGGGCATCAAGCAGCTCCAGGCAAGAATCCTGGCTGTGGAAAGATACCTAAAGGATC
AACAGCTCCTGGGGATTTGGGGTTGCTCTGGAAAACTCATTTGCACCACTGCTGTGCCTTGGAATGCTAG
TTGGAGTAATAAATCTCTGGAACAGATTTGGAATCACACGACCTGGATGGAGTGGGACAGAGAAATTAAC
AATTACACAAGCTTAATACACTCCTTAATTGAAGAATCGCAAAACCAGCAAGAAAAGAATGAACAAGAAT
TATTGGAATTAGATAAATGGGCAAGTTTGTGGAATTGGTTTAACATAACAAATTGGCTGTGGTATATAAA
ATTATTCATAATGATAGTAGGAGGCTTGGTAGGTTTAAGAATAGTTTTTGCTGTACTTTCTATAGTGAAT
AGAGTTAGGCAGGGATATTCACCATTATCGTTTCAGACCCACCTCCCAACCCCGAGGGGACCCAGAGAGG
GCCTATTTCCCATGATTCCTTCATATTTGCATATACGATACAAGGCTGTTAGAGAGATAATTAGAATTAA
TTTGACTGTAAACACAAAGATATTAGTACAAAATACGTGACGTAGAAAGTAATAATTTCTTGGGTAGTTT
GCAGTTTTAAAATTATGTTTTAAAATGGACTATCATATGCTTACCGTAACTTGAAAGTATTTCGATTTCT
TGGCTTTATATATCTTGTGGAAAGGACGAAACACCGCCTGAAGTAGTAAATAGGAGGTTTTAGAGCTAGA
AATAGCAAGTTAAAATAAGGCTAGTCCGTTATCAACTTGAAAAAGTGGCACCGAGTCGGTGCTTTTTTAA
GCTTGGCGTAACTAGATCTTGAGACAAATGGCAGTATTCATCCACAATTTTAAAAGAAAAGGGGGGATTG
GGGGGTACAGTGCAGGGGAAAGAATAGTAGACATAATAGCAACAGACATACAAACTAAAGAATTACAAAA
ACAAATTACAAAAATTCAAAATTTTCGGGTTTATTACAGGGACAGCAGAGATCCACTTTGGCGCCGGCTC
GAGGGGG
