>Addgene plasmid #75536 | RPS6KA6 gRNA (BRDN0001147921) | depositor partial sequence | sequence record 142996 | Target Sequence
CCTGAAGTAGTAAATAGGAG
