>Addgene plasmid #75536 | RPS6KA6 gRNA (BRDN0001147921) | addgene partial sequence | sequence record 184075 | hU6-F
CGTAGAAAGTAATAATTTCTTGGGTAGTTTGCAGTTTTAAAATTATGTTTTAAAATGGACTATCATATGC
TTACCGTAACTTGAAAGTATTTCGATTTCTTGGCTTTATATATCTTGTGGAAAGGACGAAACACCGCCTG
AAGTAGTAAATAGGAGGTTTTAGAGCTAGAAATAGCAAGTTAAAATAAGGCTAGTCCGTTATCAACTTGA
AAAAGTGGCACCGAGTCGGTGCTTTTTTAAGCTTGGCGTAACTAGATCTTGAGACAAATGGCAGTATTCA
TCCACAATTTTAAAAGAAAAGGGGGGATTGGGGGGTACAGTGCAGGGGAAAGAATAGTAGACATAATAGC
AACAGACATACAAACTAAAGAATTACAAAAACAAATTACAAAAATTCAAAATTTTCGGGTTTATTACAGG
GACAGCAGAGATCCACTTTGGCGCCGGCTCGAGGGGGCCCGGGTGCAAAGATGGATAAAGTTTTAAACAG
AGAGGAATCTTTGCAGCTAATGGACCTTCTAGGTCTTGAAAGGAGTGGGAATTGGCTCCGGTGCCCGTCA
GTGGGCAGAG
